Addgene plasmid #56589: EYFP-ER-0
Purpose: Localization: Endoplasmic Reticulum, Excitation: 513, Emission: 527
Depositing lab: Michael Davidson. Depositing organization: Florida State University, Tallahassee.
Backbone
  Vector backbone: EYFP
  Backbone size w/o insert (bp): 4750
  Vector type: Mammalian Expression
  Selectable markers: Neomycin (select with G418)
Growth in bacteria
  Bacterial resistance: Kanamycin, 50 μg/mL
  Growth temperature: 37°C
  Growth strain: DH5alpha
  Copy number: High Copy
Gene/Insert
  Gene/Insert name: ER (alt names: Gal-T Targeting Sequence; NM_004343.3)
  Species: H. sapiens (human)
  Mutation: ER Signal Peptide
  Entrez Gene: CALR (a.k.a. CALR1, CRT, HEL-S-99n, RO, SSA, cC1qR)
  Promoter: CMV
  Tag / fusion protein: EYFP
  Cloning method: Unknown
  Sequencing primers: 5′ CMV-F; 3′ SV40pA-R
Terms and licenses: Academic/Nonprofit Terms; Industry Terms
Depositor comments: Gal-T Targeting Sequence. Excitation = 513; Emission = 527
How to cite: EYFP-ER-0 was a gift from Michael Davidson (Addgene plasmid # 56589 ; http://n2t.net/addgene:56589 ; RRID:Addgene_56589)
