[The description below was written by a language model from this plasmid's Addgene catalogue record.]
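Description:
EYFP-ER-0 is a mammalian expression plasmid built on an EYFP backbone of about 4.75 kb (excluding the insert) that produces an enhanced yellow fluorescent protein directed to the endoplasmic reticulum. It is maintained in E. coli as a high-copy plasmid under kanamycin selection. It also carries a neomycin resistance marker, so transfected mammalian cells can be selected with G418, for example to derive stable lines. No feature table is provided, so the origin of replication, the polyadenylation signal and the exact arrangement of parts are not documented, although the listed 3′ sequencing primer suggests an SV40 polyadenylation region downstream of the coding sequence.

The payload is a CMV promoter-driven fusion of EYFP to an ER-targeting element of human origin. The record links this element to calreticulin (CALR) and describes it as the ER signal peptide. A signal peptide of this kind directs the nascent protein into the ER lumen during translation. The record does not say whether a retention motif such as KDEL is also present, on which side of the insert EYFP sits, or what linker the "0" in the name refers to. One inconsistency stands out: the alternative name and the depositor comments call the insert a "Gal-T targeting sequence", which would normally indicate a Golgi-targeting element. This conflicts with the construct name, the gene annotation and the stated ER localization, and it may be an annotation error, so checking the sequence is advisable.

The construct is intended as a fluorescent organelle marker for imaging ER morphology and dynamics in mammalian cells, with excitation at 513 nm and emission at 527 nm.
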