>Addgene plasmid #56589 | EYFP-ER-0 | depositor partial sequence | sequence record 87478 | insert sequence
AAATGTCGTAACAACTCCGCCCCATTGACGCAAATGGGCGGTAGGCGTGTACGGTGGGAGGTCTATATAA
GCAGAGCTGGTTTAGTGAACCGTCAGATCCGCTAGCATGCTGCTATCCGTGCCGTTGCTGCTCGGCCTCC
TCGGCCTGGCCGTCGCCGTGAGCAAGGGCGAGGAGCTGTTCACCGGGGTGGTGCCCATCCTGGTCGAGCT
GGACGGCGACGTAAACGGCCACAAGTTCAGCGTGTCCGGCGAGGGCGAGGGCGATGCCACCTACGGCAAG
CTGACCCTGAAGTTCATCTGCACCACCGGCAAGCTGCCCGTGCCCTGGCCCACCCTCGTGACCACCTTCG
GCTACGGCCTGCAGTGCTTCGCCCGCTACCCCGACCACATGAAGCAGCACGACTTCTTCAAGTCCGCCAT
GCCCGAAGGCTACGTCCAGGAGCGCACCATCTTCTTCAAGGACGACGGCAACTACAAGACCCGCGCCGAG
GTGAAGTTCGAGGGCGACACCCTGGTGAACCGCATCGAGCTGAAGGGCATCGACTTCAAGGAGGACGGCA
ACATCCTGGGGCACAAGCTGGAGTACAACTACAACAGCCACAACGTCTATATCATGGCCGACAAGCAGAA
GAACGGCATCAAGGTGAACTTCAAGATCCGCCACAACATCGAGGACGGCAGCGTGCAGCTCGCCGACCAC
TACCAGCAGAACACCCCCATCGGCGACGGCCCCGTGCTGCTGCCCGACAACCACTACCTGAGCTACCAGT
CCGCCCTGAGCAAAGACCCCAACGAGAAGCGCGATCACATGGTCCTGCTGGAGTTCGTGACCGCCGCCGG
GATCACTCTCGGCATGGACGAGCTGTACAAGAAGGACGAGCTGTAAAGATCTCGAGCTCAAGCTTCGAAT
TCTGCAGTCGACGGTACCGCGGGCCCGGGATCCACCGGATCTAGATAACTGATCATAATCAGCCATACCA
