>Addgene plasmid #56589 | EYFP-ER-0 | addgene partial sequence | sequence record 110303 | CMV-F 5'-CGCAAATGGGCGGTAGGCGTG-3'
TGGTTTAGTGAACCGTCAGATCCGCTAGCATGCTGCTATCCGTGCCGTTGCTGCTCGGCCTCCTCGGCCT
GGCCGTCGCCGTGAGCAAGGGCGAGGAGCTGTTCACCGGGGTGGTGCCCATCCTGGTCGAGCTGGACGGC
GACGTAAACGGCCACAAGTTCAGCGTGTCCGGCGAGGGCGAGGGCGATGCCACCTACGGCAAGCTGACCC
TGAAGTTCATCTGCACCACCGGCAAGCTGCCCGTGCCCTGGCCCACCCTCGTGACCACCTTCGGCTACGG
CCTGCAGTGCTTCGCCCGCTACCCCGACCACATGAAGCAGCACGACTTCTTCAAGTCCGCCATGCCCGAA
GGCTACGTCCAGGAGCGCACCATCTTCTTCAAGGACGACGGCAACTACAAGACCCGCGCCGAGGTGAAGT
TCGAGGGCGACACCCTGGTGAACCGCATCGAGCTGAAGGGCATCGACTTCAAGGAGGACGGCAACATCCT
GGGGCACAAGCTGGAGTACAACTACAACAGCCACAACGTCTATATCATGGCCGACAAGCAGAAGAACGGC
ATCAAGGTGAACTTCAAGATCCGCCACAACATCGAGGACGGCAGCGTGCAGCTCGCCGACCACTACCAGC
AGAACACCCCCATCGGCGACGGCCCCGTGCTGCTGCCCGACAACCACTACCTGAGCTACCAGTCCGCCCT
GAGCAAAGACCCCAACGAGAAGCGCGATCACATGGTCCTGCTGGAGTTCGTGACCGCCGCCGGGATCACT
CTCGGCATGGACGAGCTGTACAAGAAGGACGAGCTGTAAAGATCTCGAGCTCAAGCTTCGAATTCT
